Addgene plasmid #32990: Xfz8-pCS2
Depositing lab: Sergei Sokol. Depositing organization: Beth Israel Deaconess Medical Center. Publication: A role for Xenopus Frizzled 8 in dorsal development. Itoh K, Jacob J, Y Sokol S. Mech Dev. 1998 Jun;74(1-2):145-57. 10.1016/S0925-4773(98)00076-8 PubMed 9651509.
Backbone
  Vector backbone: pCS2+
  Backbone size w/o insert (bp): 4097
  Vector type: Mammalian Expression
Growth in bacteria
  Bacterial resistance: Ampicillin, 100 μg/mL
  Growth temperature: 37°C
  Growth strain: DH5alpha
  Copy number: High Copy
Gene/Insert
  Gene/Insert name: Xfz8
  Species: X. laevis (frog)
  Insert size (bp): 1979
  Entrez Gene: fzd8.L (a.k.a. XELAEV_18030715mg, Xfz8, frizzled8, fz8, fzd8, fzd8-a, fzd8-b)
  Promoter: sCMV IE94
  Cloning method: Restriction Enzyme; 5′ cloning site EcoRI (not destroyed); 3′ cloning site XbaI (not destroyed)
  Sequencing primers: 5′ SP6; 3′ T7
Terms and licenses: Academic/Nonprofit Terms; Industry Terms: Not Available to Industry
How to cite: Xfz8-pCS2 was a gift from Sergei Sokol (Addgene plasmid # 32990 ; http://n2t.net/addgene:32990 ; RRID:Addgene_32990)
