[The description below was written by a language model from this plasmid's Addgene catalogue record.]
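Description:
Xfz8-pCS2 is a mammalian expression plasmid built on the pCS2+ backbone (about 4.1 kb without insert) that carries the Xenopus laevis Frizzled 8 gene (Xfz8, corresponding to fzd8.L). The roughly 2 kb insert was placed between the EcoRI and XbaI sites of the polylinker by restriction cloning, and both sites remain intact, so the insert can be excised or transferred. The plasmid is maintained in E. coli as a high-copy construct under ampicillin selection. No annotated feature table accompanies the record, so elements such as the replication origin and polyadenylation signal are not individually documented here.

Expression of Xfz8 is driven by the simian cytomegalovirus IE94 promoter, a strong constitutive promoter active in vertebrate cells and also in injected embryos. The record lists SP6 and T7 as the 5′ and 3′ sequencing primers, which indicates that these phage promoter sequences flank the insert. In pCS2+ vectors generally, the upstream SP6 promoter allows in vitro transcription of sense mRNA for microinjection, although the record does not explicitly state that use for this clone. No epitope tags, fusion partners or reporters are recorded, so the insert appears to encode untagged protein.

Frizzled proteins are seven-pass transmembrane receptors for Wnt ligands, and the associated publication concerns a role for Xenopus Frizzled 8 in dorsal development. The construct is therefore suited to overexpressing this receptor in frog embryos or cultured cells to study Wnt signalling and dorsal axis specification.
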