>Addgene plasmid #32990 | Xfz8-pCS2 | addgene partial sequence | sequence record 41148 | SP6 5'-ATTTAGGTGACACTATAG-3'
CCATCGATTCGAATTCCGGAGCTCAGTGAAGGCAGGAGCGCTAGAGAAGAGAAGCGCAGACAATCGCACA
CAATCGCTACAAGCGCGCACTGATCGCAAAGCTGCCGGATATTGATTTATTGCCTCTATCAGTGAGAAGC
TGTCACGGTGGATTTATTAACCTGTCGCTGCTGCAACTTCTCCCGAGTGCGACTTGTGGAGTTGTCCGGG
CGCCGCCAGGAATGAGCCTCAGACAGTGACCCCGCAGCCGCCTGTGAGTGACCCGTGTAACATGGAGAGT
CTGTCGCTGTCGCTGCTGCTGCTCGTGTCGTGGCTTCAGGGGTCTCAATGCGCCGCGGCCAAGGAACTGT
CCTGCCAAGAGATCACGGTCCCCCTGTGCAAAGACATCGGCTACAACTACACGTACATGCCCAACCAGTT
CAACCACGACACGCAGGACGAGGCCGGGATGGAGGTGCATCAGTTCTGGCCGCTGGTCGTTATTCACTGC
TCCCCGGACCTCAAGTTCTTCCTGTGCAGCATGTACACCCCCATCTGCCTGGAGGACTACAAGAAGCCGC
TGCCCCCGTGTCGGAGCGTGTGTGAGCGGGCGCGGGCTGGTTGTGCCCCTCTCATGCGTCAGTACGGCTT
CGCTTGGCCGGATCGCATGCGATGT
